Addgene plasmid #29615: 423Gal-FUS-YFP
Depositing lab: Aaron Gitler. Depositing organization: University of Pennsylvania. Publication: Molecular determinants and genetic modifiers of aggregation and toxicity for the ALS disease protein FUS/TLS. Sun Z, Diaz Z, Fang X, Hart MP, Chesi A, Shorter J, Gitler AD. PLoS Biol. 2011 Apr;9(4):e1000614. doi: 10.1371/journal.pbio.1000614. Epub 2011 Apr 26. PubMed 21541367.
Backbone
  Vector backbone: pAG423Gal-ccdB-EYFP
  Backbone manufacturer: Susan Lindquist (Addgene plasmid # 14221)
  Backbone size w/o insert (bp): 8903
  Vector type: Yeast Expression
  Selectable markers: HIS3
Growth in bacteria
  Bacterial resistance: Ampicillin, 100 μg/mL
  Growth temperature: 37°C
  Growth strain: ccdB Survival
  Growth instructions: ccdB Survival
  Copy number: High Copy
Gene/Insert
  Gene/Insert name: FUS (alt names: TLS; fused in sarcoma; translocated in liposarcoma)
  Species: H. sapiens (human)
  Insert size (bp): 1578
  Entrez Gene: FUS (a.k.a. ALS6, ETM4, FUS1, HNRNPP2, POMP75, TLS, altFUS)
  Tag / fusion protein: YFP (C terminal on insert)
  Cloning method: Restriction Enzyme
  Sequencing primers: 5′ n/a
Terms and licenses: Academic/Nonprofit Terms; Industry Terms: Not Available to Industry
How to cite: 423Gal-FUS-YFP was a gift from Aaron Gitler (Addgene plasmid # 29615 ; http://n2t.net/addgene:29615 ; RRID:Addgene_29615)
