[The description below was written by a language model from this plasmid's Addgene catalogue record.]
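Description:
423Gal-FUS-YFP is a yeast expression plasmid built on the pAG423Gal-ccdB-EYFP backbone, a member of the Gateway-compatible pAG yeast destination vector series. It is maintained in yeast by selection for the HIS3 auxotrophic marker. In bacteria it is propagated as a high-copy plasmid under ampicillin selection. By the naming convention of this vector family, "423" indicates a pRS423-type episomal backbone, which normally carries a 2μ origin for multicopy maintenance, and "Gal" indicates a galactose-inducible GAL1 promoter. No feature table is provided, so these elements are inferred from the backbone name rather than confirmed by annotation. The record lists a ccdB-survival strain for bacterial growth and restriction-enzyme cloning as the construction method. This is somewhat unusual for a vector in which the insert would be expected to have replaced the ccdB cassette, and the record does not explain it.

The payload is the human FUS coding sequence (also known as TLS, fused in sarcoma/translocated in liposarcoma), an insert of about 1.6 kb. It is fused at its C terminus to YFP, so the protein can be followed by fluorescence microscopy in living cells. With inducible expression, FUS production can be switched on by changing the carbon source, which is useful when the expressed protein harms growth.

The associated publication concerns the molecular determinants and genetic modifiers of aggregation and toxicity of FUS/TLS, a protein linked to amyotrophic lateral sclerosis. The construct therefore serves as a yeast model tool for expressing FUS, visualising its localisation and inclusion formation, and assessing toxicity or screening for modifiers.
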