>Addgene plasmid #29615 | 423Gal-FUS-YFP | addgene partial sequence | sequence record 35060 | 29615 with EGFP-N
GCTCCTCGCCCTTGCTCACCATTAAGCTTGATATCGAATTCCTGCAGCCCATCACCACTTTGTACAAGAA
AGCTGGGTCCAAATACGGCCTCTCCCTGCGATCCTGTCTGTGCTCACCCCTGGAATCCATCTTGCCAGGG
CCAAAGCCACCTCTGTCCCCACCACCCCGGCCCCCTCGGAAGCCTCCACGGTCCCCGCCGCGGCCCCGGT
AGCCGCCTCGATCATAGCCTCCTCTGCCACCACGACGATCATCCCCGTAGTTACCCCCCATGTGAGAGCC
ACCTGGTCCCCCTCCTGGGCCATCTGGTTTAGGGGCCTTACACTGGTTGCATTCATTCCTCCAAGAGAAG
TTCATATTCTCACAGGTGGGATTAGGACACTTCCAGTCACCAGCTCGCTGCTGTCCTCCACCGCCACCAC
CTCCACTGGGAAATCCTCCTCGGCCACCACCACCACTGCCACCACCTCCATAGCCTCCACGGCCCATGGG
TCCTCCTCGCCCTCGGCCTCCACGACCATTGCCACCACCCCGATTAAAGTCTGCCCGGCGAGTAGCAAAT
GAGACCTTGATAGGATTTCCGGAGAATTCTTTACCATCAAACCAGTCAATAGCTGCTTTAGCTGAAGGTG
GGTCATCAAAAGAGACCGTTGCCTCTCCCTTCAGCTTGCCAGTTTCCCTGTCTGTGTACAAATTAATCAT
GGGCTGTCCCGTTTTCTTGTTTGTCTTAATAATACCAATCTGCTTGAAGTAATCAGCCACAGACTCAATT
GTAACATTCTCACCCAGGCCTTGCACAAAGATGGTGTTGTTGTCTGAATTATCCTGTTCGGAGTCATGAC
GTGATCCTTGGT
